Addgene plasmid #90900: SPAG5 G7.2 gRNA
Purpose: 3rd generation lentiviral gRNA plasmid targeting human SPAG5
Depositing lab: Iain Cheeseman. Depositing organization: Whitehead Institute for Biomedical Research. Publication: Large-Scale Analysis of CRISPR/Cas9 Cell-Cycle Knockouts Reveals the Diversity of p53-Dependent Responses to Cell-Cycle Defects. McKinley KL, Cheeseman IM. Dev Cell. 2017 Feb 27;40(4):405-420.e2. doi: 10.1016/j.devcel.2017.01.012. Epub 2017 Feb 16. PubMed 28216383.
Backbone
  Vector backbone: pLenti-sgRNA
  Backbone manufacturer: Eric Lander & David Sabatini labs (Addgene plasmid #71409)
  Backbone size w/o insert (bp): 9151
  Vector type: Lentiviral, CRISPR
  Selectable markers: Puromycin
Growth in bacteria
  Bacterial resistance: Ampicillin, 100 μg/mL
  Growth temperature: 37°C
  Growth strain: NEB Stable
  Copy number: Unknown
Gene/Insert
  Gene/Insert name: SPAG5 (Guide Designation G7.2) (alt name: pKMKO series)
  gRNA/shRNA sequence: CACCgCTCTACTCCTAAAACGTCTG
  Species: H. sapiens (human)
  Promoter: U6
  Cloning method: Restriction Enzyme; 5′ cloning site BsmBI (destroyed during cloning); 3′ cloning site BsmBI (destroyed during cloning)
  Sequencing primers: 5′ hU6-F (5'-GAGGGCCTATTTCCCATGATT-3'); 3′ EF1a-R (5'-CACGGCGACTACTGCACTTA-3')
Terms and licenses: Academic/Nonprofit Terms; Industry Terms: Not Available to Industry
Depositor comments: Please note that gRNA target sequence listed is not strictly the 20nt spacer sequence, but also contains the 5' BsmBI overhang. For more information about knockout human cell lines generated using this plasmid, please see http://cellcycleknockouts.wi.mit.edu/ .
How to cite: SPAG5 G7.2 gRNA was a gift from Iain Cheeseman (Addgene plasmid # 90900 ; http://n2t.net/addgene:90900 ; RRID:Addgene_90900)
