[The description below was written by a language model from this plasmid's Addgene catalogue record and pLannotate feature annotations shown in this document.]
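Description:
SPAG5 G7.2 gRNA is a third-generation lentiviral CRISPR plasmid built on the pLenti-sgRNA backbone and designed to express a single guide RNA against human SPAG5. It is propagated in E. coli through a high-copy ColE1/pUC-type origin with ampicillin selection (AmpR, β-lactamase), and it also carries an f1 origin and an SV40 origin. The catalogue lists the empty backbone as 9,151 bp, whereas the sequenced plasmid is 7,302 nt. A shorter final construct would fit replacement of a stuffer between the two BsmBI sites, but the record does not explain the difference.

The lentiviral transfer cassette begins with an RSV promoter fused to a truncated HIV-1 5' LTR, which makes genomic RNA production Tat-independent. This is followed by the Ψ packaging signal, a gag fragment and the RRE for Rev-dependent nuclear export. It ends in a ΔU3 self-inactivating 3' LTR followed by an SV40 polyadenylation signal. Within this cassette, a human U6 RNA polymerase III promoter drives the SPAG5-targeting spacer, which was cloned as an oligonucleotide duplex into BsmBI sites that were destroyed in the process. The spacer is joined to a Streptococcus pyogenes tracrRNA-derived scaffold. Downstream, a cPPT/CTS element aids nuclear import of the viral genome. An EF-1α core promoter then expresses puromycin N-acetyltransferase for selection of transduced mammalian cells, and a WPRE enhances transcript expression.

No Cas9 is annotated in the plasmid, so it must be supplied separately in the target cells. The construct belongs to a guide series used in a large-scale analysis of CRISPR/Cas9 knockouts of cell-cycle genes in human cell lines.
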