Features (pLannotate 1.2.2; 28 found; start..end, strand, type, name):
      1..26      +  rep_origin     RSF ori (fragment): Plasmids containing the RSF 1030 origin of replication can be propagated in E. coli cells that contain additional plasmids with compatible origins.
     28..120     +  CDS            lacI (fragment): lac repressor; lacI; The lac repressor binds to the lac operator to inhibit transcription in E. coli. This inhibition can be relieved by adding lactose or isopropyl-β-D-thiogalactopyranoside (IPTG).
    133..154     +  protein_bind   CAP binding site: CAP binding activates transcription in the presence of cAMP. E. coli catabolite activator protein
    169..199     +  promoter       lac promoter: promoter for the E. coli lac operon
    207..223     +  protein_bind   lac operator: The lac repressor binds to the lac operator to inhibit transcription in E. coli. This inhibition can be relieved by adding lactose or isopropyl-β-D-thiogalactopyranoside (IPTG). lac repressor encoded by lacI
    268..286     +  promoter       T3 promoter: promoter for bacteriophage T3 RNA polymerase
    314..540     +  promoter       RSV promoter: Rous sarcoma virus enhancer/promoter
    541..721     +  LTR            5' LTR (truncated): truncated 5' long terminal repeat (LTR) from HIV-1
    768..893     +  misc_feature   HIV-1 Ψ: packaging signal of human immunodeficiency virus type 1
    877..1240    +  CDS            HIV-1 gag (fragment): gag protein from human immunodeficiency virus 1; gag
   1386..1619    +  misc_feature   RRE: The Rev response element (RRE) of HIV-1 allows for Rev-dependent mRNA export from the nucleus to the cytoplasm.
   1996..2022    +  CDS            Rev (fragment): human immunodeficiency virus 1 (HIV-1) Rev protein; rev; enhances nuclear export of unspliced and incompletely spliced viral mRNAs
   2026..2266    +  promoter       U6 promoter: RNA polymerase III promoter for human U6 snRNA
   2314..2381    +  misc_RNA       tracrRNA (fragment): trans-activating CRISPR RNA for the Streptococcus pyogenes CRISPR/Cas9 system
   2430..2547    +  misc_feature   cPPT/CTS: central polypurine tract and central termination sequence of HIV-1
   2616..2827    +  promoter       EF-1α core promoter: core promoter for human elongation factor EF-1α
   2853..3452    +  CDS            PuroR (fragment): puromycin N-acetyltransferase; pac from Streptomyces; confers resistance to puromycin
   3468..4056    +  misc_feature   WPRE: woodchuck hepatitis virus posttranscriptional regulatory element
   4107..4126    +  misc_feature   cPPT/CTS (fragment): central polypurine tract and central termination sequence of HIV-1
   4128..4361    +  LTR            3' LTR (ΔU3): self-inactivating 3' long terminal repeat (LTR) from HIV-1
   4439..4560    +  polyA_signal   SV40 poly(A) signal: SV40 polyadenylation signal
   4600..4735    +  rep_origin     SV40 ori: SV40 origin of replication
   4756..4774    -  promoter       T7 promoter: promoter for bacteriophage T7 RNA polymerase
   4782..4937    +  CDS            lacZα (fragment): LacZα fragment of β-galactosidase; lacZ fragment
   4942..5370    +  rep_origin     f1 ori (sequence partly withheld): f1 bacteriophage origin of replication; arrow indicates direction of (+) strand synthesis
   5423..5527    +  promoter       AmpR promoter: bla
   5528..6388    +  CDS            AmpR: β-lactamase; bla; confers resistance to ampicillin, carbenicillin, and related antibiotics
   6559..7147    +  rep_origin     ori: high-copy-number ColE1/pMB1/pBR322/pUC origin of replication
>Addgene plasmid #90900 | SPAG5 G7.2 gRNA | addgene full sequence | sequence record 183412 | Addgene NGS Result
CGAGTCAGTGAGCGAGGAAGCGGAAGAGCGCCCAATACGCAAACCGCCTCTCCCCGCGCGTTGGCCGATT
CATTAATGCAGCTGGCACGACAGGTTTCCCGACTGGAAAGCGGGCAGTGAGCGCAACGCAATTAATGTGA
GTTAGCTCACTCATTAGGCACCCCAGGCTTTACACTTTATGCTTCCGGCTCGTATGTTGTGTGGAATTGT
GAGCGGATAACAATTTCACACAGGAAACAGCTATGACCATGATTACGCCAAGCGCGCAATTAACCCTCAC
TAAAGGGAACAAAAGCTGGAGCTGCAAGCTTAATGTAGTCTTATGCAATACTCTTGTAGTCTTGCAACAT
GGTAACGATGAGTTAGCAACATGCCTTACAAGGAGAGAAAAAGCACCGTGCATGCCGATTGGTGGAAGTA
AGGTGGTACGATCGTGCCTTATTAGGAAGGCAACAGACGGGTCTGACATGGATTGGACGAACCACTGAAT
TGCCGCATTGCAGAGATATTGTATTTAAGTGCCTAGCTCGATACATAAACGGGTCTCTCTGGTTAGACCA
GATCTGAGCCTGGGAGCTCTCTGGCTAACTAGGGAACCCACTGCTTAAGCCTCAATAAAGCTTGCCTTGA
GTGCTTCAAGTAGTGTGTGCCCGTCTGTTGTGTGACTCTGGTAACTAGAGATCCCTCAGACCCTTTTAGT
CAGTGTGGAAAATCTCTAGCAGTGGCGCCCGAACAGGGACTTGAAAGCGAAAGGGAAACCAGAGGAGCTC
TCTCGACGCAGGACTCGGCTTGCTGAAGCGCGCACGGCAAGAGGCGAGGGGCGGCGACTGGTGAGTACGC
CAAAAATTTTGACTAGCGGAGGCTAGAAGGAGAGAGATGGGTGCGAGAGCGTCAGTATTAAGCGGGGGAG
AATTAGATCGCGATGGGAAAAAATTCGGTTAAGGCCAGGGGGAAAGAAAAAATATAAATTAAAACATATA
GTATGGGCAAGCAGGGAGCTAGAACGATTCGCAGTTAATCCTGGCCTGTTAGAAACATCAGAAGGCTGTA
GACAAATACTGGGACAGCTACAACCATCCCTTCAGACAGGATCAGAAGAACTTAGATCATTATATAATAC
AGTAGCAACCCTCTATTGTGTGCATCAAAGGATAGAGATAAAAGACACCAAGGAAGCTTTAGACAAGATA
GAGGAAGAGCAAAACAAAAGTAAGACCACCGCACAGCAAGCGGCCGCTGATCTTCAGACCTGGAGGAGGA
GATATGAGGGACAATTGGAGAAGTGAATTATATAAATATAAAGTAGTAAAAATTGAACCATTAGGAGTAG
CACCCACCAAGGCAAAGAGAAGAGTGGTGCAGAGAGAAAAAAGAGCAGTGGGAATAGGAGCTTTGTTCCT
TGGGTTCTTGGGAGCAGCAGGAAGCACTATGGGCGCAGCGTCAATGACGCTGACGGTACAGGCCAGACAA
TTATTGTCTGGTATAGTGCAGCAGCAGAACAATTTGCTGAGGGCTATTGAGGCGCAACAGCATCTGTTGC
AACTCACAGTCTGGGGCATCAAGCAGCTCCAGGCAAGAATCCTGGCTGTGGAAAGATACCTAAAGGATCA
ACAGCTCCTGGGGATTTGGGGTTGCTCTGGAAAACTCATTTGCACCACTGCTGTGCCTTGGAATGCTAGT
TGGAGTAATAAATCTCTGGAACAGATTTGGAATCACACGACCTGGATGGAGTGGGACAGAGAAATTAACA
ATTACACAAGCTTAATACACTCCTTAATTGAAGAATCGCAAAACCAGCAAGAAAAGAATGAACAAGAATT
ATTGGAATTAGATAAATGGGCAAGTTTGTGGAATTGGTTTAACATAACAAATTGGCTGTGGTATATAAAA
TTATTCATAATGATAGTAGGAGGCTTGGTAGGTTTAAGAATAGTTTTTGCTGTACTTTCTATAGTGAATA
GAGTTAGGCAGGGATATTCACCATTATCGTTTCAGACCCACCTCCCAACCCCGAGGGGACCCAGAGAGGG
CCTATTTCCCATGATTCCTTCATATTTGCATATACGATACAAGGCTGTTAGAGAGATAATTAGAATTAAT
TTGACTGTAAACACAAAGATATTAGTACAAAATACGTGACGTAGAAAGTAATAATTTCTTGGGTAGTTTG
CAGTTTTAAAATTATGTTTTAAAATGGACTATCATATGCTTACCGTAACTTGAAAGTATTTCGATTTCTT
GGCTTTATATATCTTGTGGAAAGGACGAAACACCGCTCTACTCCTAAAACGTCTGGTTTAAGAGCTATGC
TGGAAACAGCATAGCAAGTTTAAATAAGGCTAGTCCGTTATCAACTTGAAAAAGTGGCACCGAGTCGGTG
CTTTTTTTGAATTCTAGATCTTGAGACAAATGGCAGTATTCATCCACAATTTTAAAAGAAAAGGGGGGAT
TGGGGGGTACAGTGCAGGGGAAAGAATAGTAGACATAATAGCAACAGACATACAAACTAAAGAATTACAA
AAACAAATTACAAAAATTCAAAATTTTCGGGTTTATTACAGGGACAGCAGAGATCCACTTTGGCGCCGGC
TCGAGTGGCTCCGGTGCCCGTCAGTGGGCAGAGCGCACATCGCCCACAGTCCCCGAGAAGTTGGGGGGAG
GGGTCGGCAATTGAACCGGTGCCTAGAGAAGGTGGCGCGGGGTAAACTGGGAAAGTGATGTCGTGTACTG
GCTCCGCCTTTTTCCCGAGGGTGGGGGAGAACCGTATATAAGTGCAGTAGTCGCCGTGAACGTTCTTTTT
CGCAACGGGTTTGCCGCCAGAACACAGGTGTCGTGACGCGGGATCCGCCACCATGACCGAGTACAAGCCC
ACGGTGCGCCTCGCCACCCGCGACGACGTCCCCAGGGCCGTACGCACCCTCGCCGCCGCGTTCGCCGACT
ACCCCGCCACGCGCCACACCGTCGATCCGGACCGCCACATCGAGCGGGTCACCGAGCTGCAAGAACTCTT
CCTCACGCGCGTCGGGCTCGACATCGGCAAGGTGTGGGTCGCGGACGACGGCGCCGCGGTGGCGGTCTGG
ACCACGCCGGAGAGCGTCGAAGCGGGGGCGGTGTTCGCCGAGATCGGCCCGCGCATGGCCGAGTTGAGCG
GTTCCCGGCTGGCCGCGCAGCAACAGATGGAAGGCCTCCTGGCGCCGCACCGGCCCAAGGAGCCCGCGTG
GTTCCTGGCCACCGTCGGAGTCTCGCCCGACCACCAGGGCAAGGGTCTGGGCAGCGCCGTCGTGCTCCCC
GGAGTGGAGGCGGCCGAGCGCGCCGGGGTGCCCGCCTTCCTGGAGACCTCCGCGCCCCGCAACCTCCCCT
TCTACGAGCGGCTCGGCTTCACCGTCACCGCCGACGTCGAGGTGCCCGAAGGACCGCGCACCTGGTGCAT
GACCCGCAAGCCCGGTGCCTGAACGCGTTAAGTCGACAATCAACCTCTGGATTACAAAATTTGTGAAAGA
TTGACTGGTATTCTTAACTATGTTGCTCCTTTTACGCTATGTGGATACGCTGCTTTAATGCCTTTGTATC
ATGCTATTGCTTCCCGTATGGCTTTCATTTTCTCCTCCTTGTATAAATCCTGGTTGCTGTCTCTTTATGA
GGAGTTGTGGCCCGTTGTCAGGCAACGTGGCGTGGTGTGCACTGTGTTTGCTGACGCAACCCCCACTGGT
TGGGGCATTGCCACCACCTGTCAGCTCCTTTCCGGGACTTTCGCTTTCCCCCTCCCTATTGCCACGGCGG
AACTCATCGCCGCCTGCCTTGCCCGCTGCTGGACAGGGGCTCGGCTGTTGGGCACTGACAATTCCGTGGT
GTTGTCGGGGAAATCATCGTCCTTTCCTTGGCTGCTCGCCTGTGTTGCCACCTGGATTCTGCGCGGGACG
TCCTTCTGCTACGTCCCTTCGGCCCTCAATCCAGCGGACCTTCCTTCCCGCGGCCTGCTGCCGGCTCTGC
GGCCTCTTCCGCGTCTTCGCCTTCGCCCTCAGACGAGTCGGATCTCCCTTTGGGCCGCCTCCCCGCGTCG
ACTTTAAGACCAATGACTTACAAGGCAGCTGTAGATCTTAGCCACTTTTTAAAAGAAAAGGGGGGACTGG
AAGGGCTAATTCACTCCCAACGAAGACAAGATCTGCTTTTTGCTTGTACTGGGTCTCTCTGGTTAGACCA
GATCTGAGCCTGGGAGCTCTCTGGCTAACTAGGGAACCCACTGCTTAAGCCTCAATAAAGCTTGCCTTGA
GTGCTTCAAGTAGTGTGTGCCCGTCTGTTGTGTGACTCTGGTAACTAGAGATCCCTCAGACCCTTTTAGT
CAGTGTGGAAAATCTCTAGCAGTACGTATAGTAGTTCATGTCATCTTATTATTCAGTATTTATAACTTGC
AAAGAAATGAATATCAGAGAGTGAGAGGAACTTGTTTATTGCAGCTTATAATGGTTACAAATAAAGCAAT
AGCATCACAAATTTCACAAATAAAGCATTTTTTTCACTGCATTCTAGTTGTGGTTTGTCCAAACTCATCA
ATGTATCTTATCATGTCTGGCTCTAGCTATCCCGCCCCTAACTCCGCCCATCCCGCCCCTAACTCCGCCC
AGTTCCGCCCATTCTCCGCCCCATGGCTGACTAATTTTTTTTATTTATGCAGAGGCCGAGGCCGCCTCGG
CCTCTGAGCTATTCCAGAAGTAGTGAGGAGGCTTTTTTGGAGGCCTAGGGACGTACCCAATTCGCCCTAT
AGTGAGTCGTATTACGCGCGCTCACTGGCCGTCGTTTTACAACGTCGTGACTGGGAAAACCCTGGCGTTA
CCCAACTTAATCGCCTTGCAGCACATCCCCCTTTCGCCAGCTGGCGTAATAGCGAAGAGGCCCGCACCGA
TCGCCCTTCCCAACAGTTGCGCAGCCTGAATGGCGAATGGG
[124 nt withheld, positions 4942-5065]
C
[91 nt withheld, positions 5067-5157]
A
[49 nt withheld, positions 5159-5207]
CCTTTGACGTTGGAGTCCACGTTCTTT
[37 nt withheld, positions 5235-5271]
ACCCTATCTCGGTCTATTCTTTTGATTTATAAGGGATTTTGCCGATTTCGGCCTATTGGTTAAAAAATGA
GCTGATTTAACAAAAATTTAACGCGAATTTTAACAAAATATTAACGCTTACAATTTAGGTGGCACTTTTC
GGGGAAATGTGCGCGGAACCCCTATTTGTTTATTTTTCTAAATACATTCAAATATGTATCCGCTCATGAG
ACAATAACCCTGATAAATGCTTCAATAATATTGAAAAAGGAAGAGTATGAGTATTCAACATTTCCGTGTC
GCCCTTATTCCCTTTTTTGCGGCATTTTGCCTTCCTGTTTTTGCTCACCCAGAAACGCTGGTGAAAGTAA
AAGATGCTGAAGATCAGTTGGGTGCACGAGTGGGTTACATCGAACTGGATCTCAACAGCGGTAAGATCCT
TGAGAGTTTTCGCCCCGAAGAACGTTTTCCAATGATGAGCACTTTTAAAGTTCTGCTATGTGGCGCGGTA
TTATCCCGTATTGACGCCGGGCAAGAGCAACTCGGTCGCCGCATACACTATTCTCAGAATGACTTGGTTG
AGTACTCACCAGTCACAGAAAAGCATCTTACGGATGGCATGACAGTAAGAGAATTATGCAGTGCTGCCAT
AACCATGAGTGATAACACTGCGGCCAACTTACTTCTGACAACGATCGGAGGACCGAAGGAGCTAACCGCT
TTTTTGCACAACATGGGGGATCATGTAACTCGCCTTGATCGTTGGGAACCGGAGCTGAATGAAGCCATAC
CAAACGACGAGCGTGACACCACGATGCCTGTAGCAATGGCAACAACGTTGCGCAAACTATTAACTGGCGA
ACTACTTACTCTAGCTTCCCGGCAACAATTAATAGACTGGATGGAGGCGGATAAAGTTGCAGGACCACTT
CTGCGCTCGGCCCTTCCGGCTGGCTGGTTTATTGCTGATAAATCTGGAGCCGGTGAGCGTGGGTCTCGCG
GTATCATTGCAGCACTGGGGCCAGATGGTAAGCCCTCCCGTATCGTAGTTATCTACACGACGGGGAGTCA
GGCAACTATGGATGAACGAAATAGACAGATCGCTGAGATAGGTGCCTCACTGATTAAGCATTGGTAACTG
TCAGACCAAGTTTACTCATATATACTTTAGATTGATTTAAAACTTCATTTTTAATTTAAAAGGATCTAGG
TGAAGATCCTTTTTGATAATCTCATGACCAAAATCCCTTAACGTGAGTTTTCGTTCCACTGAGCGTCAGA
CCCCGTAGAAAAGATCAAAGGATCTTCTTGAGATCCTTTTTTTCTGCGCGTAATCTGCTGCTTGCAAACA
AAAAAACCACCGCTACCAGCGGTGGTTTGTTTGCCGGATCAAGAGCTACCAACTCTTTTTCCGAAGGTAA
CTGGCTTCAGCAGAGCGCAGATACCAAATACTGTTCTTCTAGTGTAGCCGTAGTTAGGCCACCACTTCAA
GAACTCTGTAGCACCGCCTACATACCTCGCTCTGCTAATCCTGTTACCAGTGGCTGCTGCCAGTGGCGAT
AAGTCGTGTCTTACCGGGTTGGACTCAAGACGATAGTTACCGGATAAGGCGCAGCGGTCGGGCTGAACGG
GGGGTTCGTGCACACAGCCCAGCTTGGAGCGAACGACCTACACCGAACTGAGATACCTACAGCGTGAGCT
ATGAGAAAGCGCCACGCTTCCCGAAGGGAGAAAGGCGGACAGGTATCCGGTAAGCGGCAGGGTCGGAACA
GGAGAGCGCACGAGGGAGCTTCCAGGGGGAAACGCCTGGTATCTTTATAGTCCTGTCGGGTTTCGCCACC
TCTGACTTGAGCGTCGATTTTTGTGATGCTCGTCAGGGGGGCGGAGCCTATGGAAAAACGCCAGCAACGC
GGCCTTTTTACGGTTCCTGGCCTTTTGCTGGCCTTTTGCTCACATGTTCTTTCCTGCGTTATCCCCTGAT
TCTGTGGATAACCGTATTACCGCCTTTGAGTGAGCTGATACCGCTCGCCGCAGCCGAACGACCGAGCGCA
G
